>Addgene plasmid #36706 | TAL2269 | depositor partial sequence | sequence record 45899 | TAL2269 sequence 1640 bps
GAACCTGACCCCAGACCAGGTAGTCGCAATCGCGTCACATGACGGGGGAAAGCAAGCCCTGGAAACCGTG
CAAAGGTTGTTGCCGGTCCTTTGTCAAGACCACGGCCTTACACCGGAGCAAGTCGTGGCCATTGCAAATA
ATAACGGTGGCAAACAGGCTCTTGAGACGGTTCAGAGACTTCTCCCAGTTCTCTGTCAAGCCCACGGGCT
GACTCCCGATCAAGTTGTAGCGATTGCGTCGCATGACGGAGGGAAACAAGCATTGGAGACTGTCCAACGG
CTCCTTCCCGTGTTGTGTCAAGCCCACGGTTTGACGCCTGCACAAGTGGTCGCCATCGCCAACAACAACG
GCGGTAAGCAGGCGCTGGAAACAGTACAGCGCCTGCTGCCTGTACTGTGCCAGGATCATGGACTGACCCC
AGACCAGGTAGTCGCAATCGCGAACAATAATGGGGGAAAGCAAGCCCTGGAAACCGTGCAAAGGTTGTTG
CCGGTCCTTTGTCAAGACCACGGCCTTACACCGGAGCAAGTCGTGGCCATTGCAAGCAACATCGGTGGCA
AACAGGCTCTTGAGACGGTTCAGAGACTTCTCCCAGTTCTCTGTCAAGCCCACGGGCTGACTCCCGATCA
AGTTGTAGCGATTGCGTCGCATGACGGAGGGAAACAAGCATTGGAGACTGTCCAACGGCTCCTTCCCGTG
TTGTGTCAAGCCCACGGTTTGACGCCTGCACAAGTGGTCGCCATCGCCAACAACAACGGCGGTAAGCAGG
CGCTGGAAACAGTACAGCGCCTGCTGCCTGTACTGTGCCAGGATCATGGACTGACCCCAGACCAGGTAGT
CGCAATCGCGAACAATAATGGGGGAAAGCAAGCCCTGGAAACCGTGCAAAGGTTGTTGCCGGTCCTTTGT
CAAGACCACGGCCTTACACCGGAGCAAGTCGTGGCCATTGCATCCCACGACGGTGGCAAACAGGCTCTTG
AGACGGTTCAGAGACTTCTCCCAGTTCTCTGTCAAGCCCACGGGCTGACTCCCGATCAAGTTGTAGCGAT
TGCGTCCAACGGTGGAGGGAAACAAGCATTGGAGACTGTCCAACGGCTCCTTCCCGTGTTGTGTCAAGCC
CACGGTTTGACGCCTGCACAAGTGGTCGCCATCGCCAGCCATGATGGCGGTAAGCAGGCGCTGGAAACAG
TACAGCGCCTGCTGCCTGTACTGTGCCAGGATCATGGACTGACCCCAGACCAGGTAGTCGCAATCGCGTC
AAACGGAGGGGGAAAGCAAGCCCTGGAAACCGTGCAAAGGTTGTTGCCGGTCCTTTGTCAAGACCACGGC
CTTACACCGGAGCAAGTCGTGGCCATTGCAAATAATAACGGTGGCAAACAGGCTCTTGAGACGGTTCAGA
GACTTCTCCCAGTTCTCTGTCAAGCCCACGGGCTGACTCCCGATCAAGTTGTAGCGATTGCGAATAACAA
TGGAGGGAAACAAGCATTGGAGACTGTCCAACGGCTCCTTCCCGTGTTGTGTCAAGCCCACGGTTTGACG
CCTGCACAAGTGGTCGCCATCGCCAACAACAACGGCGGTAAGCAGGCGCTGGAAACAGTACAGCGCCTGC
TGCCTGTACTGTGCCAGGATCATGGACTGA
