>Addgene plasmid #36706 | TAL2269 | addgene partial sequence | sequence record 47988 | CMV-F 5'-CGCAAATGGGCGGTAGGCGTG-3'
ACTAGAGAACCCACTGCTTACTGGCTTATCGAAATTAATACGACTCACTATAGGGAGACCCAAGCTGGCT
AGCACCATGGACTACAAAGACCATGACGGTGATTATAAAGATCATGACATCGATTACAAGGATGACGATG
ACAAGATGGCCCCCAAGAAGAAGAGGAAGGTGGGCATTCACCGCGGGGTACCTATGGTGGACTTGAGGAC
ACTCGGTTATTCGCAACAGCAACAGGAGAAAATCAAGCCTAAGGTCAGGAGCACCGTCGCGCAACACCAC
GAGGCGCTTGTGGGGCATGGCTTCACTCATGCGCATATTGTCGCGCTTTCACAGCACCCTGCGGCGCTTG
GGACGGTGGCTGTCAAATACCAAGATATGATTGCGGCCCTGCCCGAAGCCACGCACGAGGCAATTGTAGG
GGTCGGTAAACAGTGGTCGGGAGCGCGAGCACTTGAGGCGCTGCTGACTGTGGCGGGTGAGCTTAGGGGG
CCTCCGCTCCAGCTCGACACCGGGCAGCTGCTGAAGATCGCGAAGAGAGGGGGAGTAACAGCGGTAGAGG
CAGTGCACGCCTGGCGCAATGCGCTCACCGGGGCCCCCTTGAACCTGACCCCAGACCAGGTAGTCGCAAT
CGCGTCACATGACGGGGGAAAGCAAGCCCTGGAAACCGTGCAAAGGTTGTTGCCGGTCCTTTGTCAAGAC
CACGGCCTTACACCGGAGCAAGTCGTGGCCATTGCAAATAATAACGGTGGCAAACAGGCTCTTGAGACGG
TTCAGAGACTTCTCCCAGTTCTCTGTCAAGCCCACGGGCTGACTCCCGATCAAGTTGTAGCGATTGCGTC
GCATGACGGAGGGAAACAAGCATTGGAGACTGTCCAACGGCTCCTTCCCGTGTTGTGTCAAGCCCACGGT
TTGACGCCTGCACAAGTGGTCGCCATCGCCAACAACAACGGCGGTAAGCAGGC
