[The description below was written by a language model from this plasmid's Addgene catalogue record.]
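Description:
TAL2269 is a mammalian expression plasmid encoding the right-hand monomer of a TALEN pair directed against the human FOXO3 gene. It is built on the JDS74 backbone (about 6.4 kb without insert), one of a set of TALEN acceptor vectors into which assembled TAL effector repeat arrays are dropped. The roughly 1.6 kb insert, a custom repeat array produced by the FLASH assembly method, was cloned between two BsmBI sites that were destroyed in the process. BsmBI is a type IIS enzyme that allows seamless, in-frame joining of the array to the flanking coding sequence. The plasmid is maintained in E. coli at high copy under ampicillin selection. The record gives no feature table, so the origin of replication and other backbone elements are not itemised.

The backbone supplies an N-terminal 3X Flag tag for detection and a C-terminal wild-type FokI nuclease domain, so the expressed product is a Flag-tagged TAL effector DNA-binding domain fused to FokI. Expression in mammalian cells is driven by the CMV promoter, and the vector type also lists a T7 promoter, which allows in vitro transcription of mRNA for direct delivery. The use of a BGH reverse sequencing primer suggests a BGH polyadenylation region downstream of the coding sequence.

Because FokI cleaves as a dimer, this construct is meant to be used with a matching left-hand FOXO3 TALEN. The two monomers bind adjacent half-sites, and the resulting double-strand break supports targeted mutagenesis or genome editing at the locus. Although the species is recorded as human, the linked gene entry carries mouse-style aliases, an inconsistency in the catalogue data.
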