Addgene plasmid #36706: TAL2269
Depositing lab: Keith Joung. Depositing organization: Massachusetts General Hospital. Publication: FLASH assembly of TALENs for high-throughput genome editing. Reyon D, Tsai SQ, Khayter C, Foden JA, Sander JD, Joung JK. Nat Biotechnol. 2012 Apr 8. doi: 10.1038/nbt.2170. PubMed 22484455.
Backbone
  Vector backbone: JDS74
  Backbone manufacturer: Joung lab (Addgene Plasmid # 32288)
  Backbone size w/o insert (bp): 6447
  Vector type: Mammalian, T7 for in vitro mRNA synthesis
Growth in bacteria
  Bacterial resistance: Ampicillin, 100 μg/mL
  Growth temperature: 37°C
  Growth strain: XL1 Blue
  Copy number: High Copy
Gene/Insert
  Gene/Insert name: FOXO3-TALEN_Right (alt name: FOXO3)
  Species: H. sapiens (human)
  Insert size (bp): 1640
  Entrez Gene: Foxo3 (a.k.a. 1110048B16Rik, 2010203A17Rik, FKHRL1, Fkhr2, Foxo3a)
  Promoter: CMV
  Tag / fusion protein: 3X Flag (N terminal on backbone); WT FOKI (C terminal on backbone)
  Cloning method: Restriction Enzyme; 5′ cloning site BsmBI (destroyed during cloning); 3′ cloning site BsmBI (destroyed during cloning)
  Sequencing primers: 5′ CMV-F; 3′ BGH-rev
Terms and licenses: Academic/Nonprofit Terms; Industry Terms: Not Available to Industry
Depositor comments: Target binding site: TCGCGGACGGCTCTGGGG It is strongly recommended that users perform a diagnostic digest to verify this plasmid prior to use. For example, a double digest of the plasmid with BamHI and KpnI should result in two bands at 2.2kb and 5.9kb.
How to cite: TAL2269 was a gift from Keith Joung (Addgene plasmid # 36706 ; http://n2t.net/addgene:36706 ; RRID:Addgene_36706)
